Addgene plasmid #38158: Bcr/Abl P210-pLEF
Depositing lab: Nora Heisterkamp. Depositing organization: Children's Hospital Los Angeles. Publication: Activity of the Bcr GTPase-activating domain is regulated through direct protein/protein interaction with the Rho guanine nucleotide dissociation inhibitor. Kweon SM, Cho YJ, Minoo P, Groffen J, Heisterkamp N. J Biol Chem. 2008 Feb 8;283(6):3023-30. Epub 2007 Dec 10. 10.1074/jbc.M705513200 PubMed 18070886.
Backbone
  Vector backbone: pLEF
  Backbone size w/o insert (bp): 7400
  Total vector size (bp): 15850
  Vector type: Mammalian Expression
  Selectable markers: Neomycin (select with G418)
Growth in bacteria
  Bacterial resistance: Ampicillin, 100 μg/mL
  Growth temperature: 37°C
  Growth strain: DH5alpha
  Copy number: High Copy
Gene/Insert
  Cloning method: Restriction Enzyme; 5′ cloning site BamHI (not destroyed); 3′ cloning site EcoRI (not destroyed)
  Sequencing primers: 5′ T7 or GST; 3′ SP6
Terms and licenses: Academic/Nonprofit Terms; Industry Terms: Not Available to Industry
Depositor comments: Constructed by Suparna Mishra. Generated in a 3-way ligation consisting of 5' 0.75 kb BamHI/Sal I + 3' 7.7 kb Sal I/EcoRI BCR/ABL fragments into pLEF digested with BamHIxEcoRI. The ABL part of the insert contains the natural TAG and 3' UT sequences.
How to cite: Bcr/Abl P210-pLEF was a gift from Nora Heisterkamp (Addgene plasmid # 38158 ; http://n2t.net/addgene:38158 ; RRID:Addgene_38158)
