[The description below was written by a language model from this plasmid's Addgene catalogue record and pLannotate feature annotations shown in this document.]
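Description:
Bcr/Abl P210-pLEF is a mammalian expression plasmid that carries the human BCR/ABL P210 fusion cDNA in the pLEF backbone. The catalogue lists a backbone of about 7.4 kb and a total size of about 15.85 kb, whereas the sequenced record is slightly shorter at about 15.5 kb. In E. coli the plasmid is maintained by a high-copy ColE1/pUC-type origin and selected with ampicillin through the β-lactamase gene. Two f1 origins and remnants of lac/lacZα sequences are also present, apparently left over from parental vectors. Stable mammalian transfectants can be selected with G418, using a neomycin phosphotransferase cassette driven by the SV40 early promoter and ended by an SV40 poly(A) signal.

The record does not name the promoter that drives the insert. The feature table shows an SV40 enhancer/early promoter spanning the sequence origin, followed by a rabbit β-globin intron and a T7 promoter, and a partial CMV enhancer lies further upstream. Downstream of these elements is a Schistosoma japonicum GST coding sequence, followed by a short polylinker fragment and then the BCR portion joined to ABL1. This layout suggests an N-terminal GST fusion, but the catalogue does not explicitly list a tag. The insert was assembled by three-way ligation of a 0.75 kb BamHI/SalI 5′ fragment and a 7.7 kb SalI/EcoRI 3′ fragment into the BamHI and EcoRI sites. It keeps the natural ABL stop codon and 3′ untranslated sequence, which accounts for the roughly 2 kb unannotated stretch before the reverse SP6 promoter and the bGH polyadenylation signal.

The construct is suited to expressing the P210 Bcr/Abl oncoprotein in mammalian cells. The associated publication concerns regulation of the Bcr GTPase-activating domain through protein–protein interactions.
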