Features (pLannotate 1.2.2; 27 found; start..end, strand, type, name):
    250..822     +  intron         β-globin intron: intron from rabbit β-globin gene
    877..895     +  promoter       T7 promoter: promoter for bacteriophage T7 RNA polymerase
    911..1564    +  CDS            GST26_SCHJA: Experimental evidence at protein level: Swiss-Prot protein existence level 1. GST isoenzymes appear to play a central role in the parasite detoxification system. Other functions are also suspected including a role in increasing the solubility of haematin in the parasite gut. From Schistosoma japonicum (Blood fluke).
   1581..1609    +  misc_feature   MCS (fragment): pBluescript multiple cloning site
   1619..4399    +  CDS            BCR (fragment): BCR_HUMAN - Also known as BCR1, D22S11. Experimental evidence at protein level: Swiss-Prot protein existence level 1. Protein with a unique structure having two opposing regulatory activities toward small GTP-binding proteins. The C-terminus is a GTPase-activating protein (GAP) domain which stimulates GTP hydrolysis by RAC1, RAC2 and CDC42. Accelerates the intrinsic rate of GTP hydrolysis of RAC1 or CDC42, leading to down-regulation of the active GTP-bound form (PubMed:7479768, PubMed:1903516, PubMed:17116687). The central Dbl homology (DH) domain functions as guanine nucleotide exchange facto
   4373..7711    +  CDS            ABL1: ABL1_HUMAN - Also known as ABL, JTK7. Experimental evidence at protein level: Swiss-Prot protein existence level 1. Non-receptor tyrosine-protein kinase that plays a role in many key processes linked to cell growth and survival such as cytoskeleton remodeling in response to extracellular stimuli, cell motility and adhesion, receptor endocytosis, autophagy, DNA damage response and apoptosis. Coordinates actin remodeling through tyrosine phosphorylation of proteins controlling cytoskeleton dynamics like WASF3 (involved in branch formation); ANXA1 (involved in membrane anchoring); DBN1, DBNL, CTT
   9734..9752    -  promoter       SP6 promoter: promoter for bacteriophage SP6 RNA polymerase
   9778..10002   +  polyA_signal   bGH poly(A) signal: bovine growth hormone polyadenylation signal
  10006..10027   +  promoter       SV40 promoter (fragment): SV40 enhancer and early promoter
  10048..10476   +  rep_origin     f1 ori (sequence partly withheld): f1 bacteriophage origin of replication; arrow indicates direction of (+) strand synthesis
  10490..10819   +  promoter       SV40 promoter: SV40 enhancer and early promoter
  10886..11677   +  CDS            neo: KKA2_KLEPN - Also known as kan, nptII. Experimental evidence at protein level: Swiss-Prot protein existence level 1. Resistance to kanamycin, neomycin, paromomycin, ribostamycin, butirosin and gentamicin B. From Klebsiella pneumoniae.
  11701..11859   +  CDS            ble (fragment): BLE_KLEPN - Experimental evidence at protein level: Swiss-Prot protein existence level 1. Binding protein with a strong affinity to the bleomycin family of antibiotics. Binds to CL990; an antimitotic-antibiotic compound. From Klebsiella pneumoniae.
  11854..11975   +  polyA_signal   SV40 poly(A) signal: SV40 polyadenylation signal
  12046..12068   -  protein_bind   lac operator (fragment): The lac repressor binds to the lac operator to inhibit transcription in E. coli. This inhibition can be relieved by adding lactose or isopropyl-β-D-thiogalactopyranoside (IPTG). lac repressor encoded by lacI
  12072..12102   -  promoter       lac promoter: promoter for the E. coli lac operon
  12117..12138   -  protein_bind   CAP binding site: CAP binding activates transcription in the presence of cAMP. E. coli catabolite activator protein
  12151..12243   -  CDS            lacI (fragment): lac repressor; lacI; The lac repressor binds to the lac operator to inhibit transcription in E. coli. This inhibition can be relieved by adding lactose or isopropyl-β-D-thiogalactopyranoside (IPTG).
  12426..13014   -  rep_origin     ori: high-copy-number ColE1/pMB1/pBR322/pUC origin of replication
  13185..14045   -  CDS            AmpR: β-lactamase; bla; confers resistance to ampicillin, carbenicillin, and related antibiotics
  14046..14150   -  promoter       AmpR promoter: bla
  14209..14261   -  misc_feature   bom (fragment): basis of mobility region from pBR322
  14416..14670   +  enhancer       CMV enhancer (fragment): human cytomegalovirus immediate early enhancer
  14664..14717   +  misc_feature   bom (fragment): basis of mobility region from pBR322
  14745..15173   -  rep_origin     f1 ori (sequence partly withheld): f1 bacteriophage origin of replication; arrow indicates direction of (+) strand synthesis
  15177..15334   -  CDS            lacZα (fragment): LacZα fragment of β-galactosidase; lacZ fragment
  15344..219     +  promoter       SV40 promoter (across the origin): SV40 enhancer and early promoter
>Addgene plasmid #38158 | Bcr/Abl P210-pLEF | addgene full sequence | sequence record 238672 | Addgene NGS Result
GCAGGCAGAAGTATGCAAAGCATGCATCTCAATTAGTCAGCAACCATAGTCCCGCCCCTAACTCCGCCCA
TCCCGCCCCTAACTCCGCCCAGTTCCGCCCATTCTCCGCCCCATGGCTGACTAATTTTTTTTATTTATGC
AGAGGCCGAGGCCGCCTCGGCCTCTGAGCTATTCCAGAAGTAGTGAAGAGGCTTTTTTGGAGGCCTAGGC
TTTTGCAAAAAGCTCCGGATCGATCCTGAGAACTTCAGGGTGAGTTTGGGGACCCTTGATTGTTCTTTCT
TTTTCGCTATTGTAAAATTCATGTTATATGGAGGGGGCAAAGTTTTCAGGGTGTTGTTTAGAATGGGAAG
ATGTCCCTTGTATCACCATGGACCCTCATGATAATTTTGTTTCTTTCACTTTCTACTCTGTTGACAACCA
TTGTCTCCTCTTATTTTCTTTTCATTTTCTGTAACTTTTTCGTTAAACTTTAGCTTGCATTTGTAACGAA
TTTTTAAATTCACTTTTGTTTATTTGTCAGATTGTAAGTACTTTCTCTAATCACTTTTTTTTCAAGGCAA
TCAGGGTATATTATATTGTACTTCAGCACAGTTTTAGAGAACAATTGTTATAATTAAATGATAAGGTAGA
ATATTTCTGCATATAAATTCTGGCTGGCGTGGAAATATTCTTATTGGTAGAAACAACTACATCCTGGTCA
TCATCCTGCCTTTCTCTTTATGGTTACAATGATATACACTGTTTGAGATGAGGATAAAATACTCTGAGTC
CAAACCGGGCCCCTCTGCTAACCATGTTCATGCCTTCTTCTTTTTCCTACAGCTCCTGGGCAACGTGCTG
GTTATTGTGCTGTCTCATCATTTTGGCAAAGAATTGTAATACGACTCACTATAGGGCGAATTAGCTTACC
ATGTCCCCTATACTAGGTTATTGGAAAATTAAGGGCCTTGTGCAACCCACTCGACTTCTTTTGGAATATC
TTGAAGAAAAATATGAAGAGCATTTGTATGAGCGCGATGAAGGTGATAAATGGCGAAACAAAAAGTTTGA
ATTGGGTTTGGAGTTTCCCAATCTTCCTTATTATATTGATGGTGATGTTAAATTAACACAGTCTATGGCC
ATCATACGTTATATAGCTGACAAGCACAACATGTTGGGTGGTTGTCCAAAAGAGCGTGCAGAGATTTCAA
TGCTTGAAGGAGCGGTTTTGGATATTAGATACGGTGTTTCGAGAATTGCATATAGTAAAGACTTTGAAAC
TCTCAAAGTTGATTTTCTTAGCAAGCTACCTGAAATGCTGAAAATGTTCGAAGATCGTTTATGTCATAAA
ACATATTTAAATGGTGATCATGTAACCCATCCTGACTTCATGTTGTATGACGCTCTTGATGTTGTTTTAT
ACATGGACCCAATGTGCCTGGATGCGTTCCCAAAATTAGTTTGTTTTAAAAAACGTATTGAAGCTATCCC
ACAAATTGATAAGTACTTGAAATCCAGCAAGTATATAGCATGGCCTTTGCAGGGCTGGCAAGCCACGTTT
GGTGGTGGCGACCATCCTCCAAAATCGGATCTGGTTCCGCGTGGATCCCCCGGGCTGCAGGAATTCGATG
GCCGCGCCATGGTGGACCCGGTGGGCTTCGCGGAGGCGTGGAAGGCGCAGTTCCCGGACTCAGAGCCCCC
GCGCATGGAGCTGCGCTCAGTGGGCGACATCGAGCAGGAGCTGGAGCGCTGCAAGGCCTCCATTCGGCGC
CTGGAGCAGGAGGTGAACCAGGAGCGCTTCCGCATGATCTACCTGCAGACGTTGCTGGCCAAGGAAAAGA
AGAGCTATGACCGGCAGCGATGGGGCTTCCGGCGCGCGGCGCAGGCCCCCGACGGCGCCTCCGAGCCCCG
AGCGTCCGCGTCGCGCCCGCAGCCAGCGCCCGCCGACGGAGCCGACCCGCCGCCCGCCGAGGAGCCCGAG
GCCCGGCCCGACGGCGAGGGTTCTCCGGGTAAGGCCAGGCCCGGGACCGCCCGCAGGCCCGGGGCAGCCG
CGTCGGGGGAACGGGACGACCGGGGACCCCCCGCCAGCGTGGCGGCGCTCAGGTCCAACTTCGAGCGGAT
ACGCAAGGGCCATGGCCAGCCCGGGGCGGACGCCGAGAAGCCCTTCTACGTGAACGTCGAGTTTCACCAC
GAGCGCGGCCTGGTGAAGGTCAACGACAAAGAGGTGTCGGACCGCATCAGCTCCCTGGGCAGCCAGGCCA
TGCAGATGGAGCGCAAAAAGTCCCAGCACGGCGCGGGCTCGAGCGTGGGGGATGCATCCAGGCCCCCTTA
CCGGGGACGCTCCTCGGAGAGCAGCTGCGGCGTCGACGGCGACTACGAGGACGCCGAGTTGAACCCCCGC
TTCCTGAAGGACAACCTGATCGACGCCAATGGCGGTAGCAGGCCCCCTTGGCCGCCCCTGGAGTACCAGC
CCTACCAGAGCATCTACGTCGGGGGCATGATGGAAGGGGAGGGCAAGGGCCCGCTCCTGCGCAGCCAGAG
CACCTCTGAGCAGGAGAAGCGCCTTACCTGGCCCCGCAGGTCCTACTCCCCCCGGAGTTTTGAGGATTGC
GGAGGCGGCTATACCCCGGACTGCAGCTCCAATGAGAACCTCACCTCCAGCGAGGAGGACTTCTCCTCTG
GCCAGTCCAGCCGCGTGTCCCCAAGCCCCACCACCTACCGCATGTTCCGGGACAAAAGCCGCTCTCCCTC
GCAGAACTCGCAACAGTCCTTCGACAGCAGCAGTCCCCCCACGCCGCAGTGCCATAAGCGGCACCGGCAC
TGCCCGGTTGTCGTGTCCGAGGCCACCATCGTGGGCGTCCGCAAGACCGGGCAGATCTGGCCCAACGATG
GCGAGGGCGCCTTCCATGGAGACGCAGATGGCTCGTTCGGAACACCACCTGGATACGGCTGCGCTGCAGA
CCGGGCAGAGGAGCAGCGCCGGCACCAAGATGGGCTGCCCTACATTGATGACTCGCCCTCCTCATCGCCC
CACCTCAGCAGCAAGGGCAGGGGCAGCCGGGATGCGCTGGTCTCGGGAGCCCTGGAGTCCACTAAAGCGA
GTGAGCTGGACTTGGAAAAGGGCTTGGAGATGAGAAAATGGGTCCTGTCGGGAATCCTGGCTAGCGAGGA
GACTTACCTGAGCCACCTGGAGGCACTGCTGCTGCCCATGAAGCCTTTGAAAGCCGCTGCCACCACCTCT
CAGCCGGTGCTGACGAGTCAGCAGATCGAGACCATCTTCTTCAAAGTGCCTGAGCTCTACGAGATCCACA
AGGAGTTCTATGATGGGCTCTTCCCCCGCGTGCAGCAGTGGAGCCACCAGCAGCGGGTGGGCGACCTCTT
CCAGAAGCTGGCCAGCCAGCTGGGTGTGTACCGGGCCTTCGTGGACAACTACGGAGTTGCCATGGAAATG
GCTGAGAAGTGCTGTCAGGCCAATGCTCAGTTTGCAGAAATCTCCGAGAACCTGAGAGCCAGAAGCAACA
AAGATGCCAAGGATCCAACGACCAAGAACTCTCTGGAAACTCTGCTCTACAAGCCTGTGGACCGTGTGAC
GAGGAGCACGCTGGTCCTCCATGACTTGCTGAAGCACACTCCTGCCAGCCACCCTGACCACCCCTTGCTG
CAGGACGCCCTCCGCATCTCACAGAACTTCCTGTCCAGCATCAATGAGGAGATCACACCCCGACGGCAGT
CCATGACGGTGAAGAAGGGAGAGCACCGGCAGCTGCTGAAGGACAGCTTCATGGTGGAGCTGGTGGAGGG
GGCCCGCAAGCTGCGCCACGTCTTCCTGTTCACCGACCTGCTTCTCTGCACCAAGCTCAAGAAGCAGAGC
GGAGGCAAAACGCAGCAGTATGACTGCAAATGGTACATTCCGCTCACGGATCTCAGCTTCCAGATGGTGG
ATGAACTGGAGGCAGTGCCCAACATCCCCCTGGTGCCCGATGAGGAGCTGGACGCTTTGAAGATCAAGAT
CTCCCAGATCAAGAGTGACATCCAGAGAGAGAAGAGGGCGAACAAGGGCAGCAAGGCTACGGAGAGGCTG
AAGAAGAAGCTGTCGGAGCAGGAGTCACTGCTGCTGCTTATGTCTCCCAGCATGGCCTTCAGGGTGCACA
GCCGCAACGGCAAGAGTTACACGTTCCTGATCTCCTCTGACTATGAGCGTGCAGAGTGGAGGGAGAACAT
CCGGGAGCAGCAGAAGAAGTGTTTCAGAAGCTTCTCCCTGACATCCGTGGAGCTGCAGATGCTGACCAAC
TCGTGTGTGAAACTCCAGACTGTCCACAGCATTCCGCTGACCATCAATAAGGAAGATGATGAGTCTCCGG
GGCTCTATGGGTTTCTGAATGTCATCGTCCACTCAGCCACTGGATTTAAGCAGAGTTCAAAAGCCCTTCA
GCGGCCAGTAGCATCTGACTTTGAGCCTCAGGGTCTGAGTGAAGCCGCTCGTTGGAACTCCAAGGAAAAC
CTTCTCGCTGGACCCAGTGAAAATGACCCCAACCTTTTCGTTGCACTGTATGATTTTGTGGCCAGTGGAG
ATAACACTCTAAGCATAACTAAAGGTGAAAAGCTCCGGGTCTTAGGCTATAATCACAATGGGGAATGGTG
TGAAGCCCAAACCAAAAATGGCCAAGGCTGGGTCCCAAGCAACTACATCACGCCAGTCAACAGTCTGGAG
AAACACTCCTGGTACCATGGGCCTGTGTCCCGCAATGCCGCTGAGTATCTGCTGAGCAGCGGGATCAATG
GCAGCTTCTTGGTGCGTGAGAGTGAGAGCAGTCCTGGCCAGAGGTCCATCTCGCTGAGATACGAAGGGAG
GGTGTACCATTACAGGATCAACACTGCTTCTGATGGCAAGCTCTACGTCTCCTCCGAGAGCCGCTTCAAC
ACCCTGGCCGAGTTGGTTCATCATCATTCAACGGTGGCCGACGGGCTCATCACCACGCTCCATTATCCAG
CCCCAAAGCGCAACAAGCCCACTGTCTATGGTGTGTCCCCCAACTACGACAAGTGGGAGATGGAACGCAC
GGACATCACCATGAAGCACAAGCTGGGCGGGGGCCAGTACGGGGAGGTGTACGAGGGCGTGTGGAAGAAA
TACAGCCTGACGGTGGCCGTGAAGACCTTGAAGGAGGACACCATGGAGGTGGAAGAGTTCTTGAAAGAAG
CTGCAGTCATGAAAGAGATCAAACACCCTAACCTGGTGCAGCTCCTTGGGGTCTGCACCCGGGAGCCCCC
GTTCTATATCATCACTGAGTTCATGACCTACGGGAACCTCCTGGACTACCTGAGGGAGTGCAACCGGCAG
GAGGTGAACGCCGTGGTGCTGCTGTACATGGCCACTCAGATCTCGTCAGCCATGGAGTACCTGGAGAAGA
AAAACTTCATCCACAGAGATCTTGCTGCCCGAAACTGCCTGGTAGGGGAGAACCACTTGGTGAAGGTAGC
TGATTTTGGCCTGAGCAGGTTGATGACAGGGGACACCTACACAGCCCATGCTGGAGCCAAGTTCCCCATC
AAATGGACTGCACCCGAGAGCCTGGCCTACAACAAGTTCTCCATCAAGTCCGACGTCTGGGCATTTGGAG
TATTGCTTTGGGAAATTGCTACCTATGGCATGTCCCCTTACCCGGGAATTGACCTGTCCCAGGTGTATGA
GCTGCTAGAGAAGGACTACCGCATGGAGCGCCCAGAAGGCTGCCCAGAGAAGGTCTATGAACTCATGCGA
GCATGTTGGCAGTGGAATCCCTCTGACCGGCCCTCCTTTGCTGAAATCCACCAAGCCTTTGAAACAATGT
TCCAGGAATCCAGTATCTCAGACGAAGTGGAAAAGGAGCTGGGGAAACAAGGCGTCCGTGGGGCTGTGAG
TACCTTGCTGCAGGCCCCAGAGCTGCCCACCAAGACGAGGACCTCCAGGAGAGCTGCAGAGCACAGAGAC
ACCACTGACGTGCCTGAGATGCCTCACTCCAAGGGCCAGGGAGAGAGCGATCCTCTGGACCATGAGCCTG
CCGTGTCTCCATTGCTCCCTCGAAAAGAGCGAGGTCCCCCGGAGGGCGGCCTGAATGAAGATGAGCGCCT
TCTCCCCAAAGACAAAAAGACCAACTTGTTCAGCGCCTTGATCAAGAAGAAGAAGAAGACAGCCCCAACC
CCTCCCAAACGCAGCAGCTCCTTCCGGGAGATGGACGGCCAGCCGGAGCGCAGAGGGGCCGGCGAGGAAG
AGGGCCGAGACATCAGCAACGGGGCACTGGCTTTCACCCCCTTGGACACAGCTGACCCAGCCAAGTCCCC
AAAGCCCAGCAATGGGGCTGGGGTCCCCAATGGAGCCCTCCGGGAGTCTGGGGGCTCAGGCTTCCGGTCT
CCCCACCTGTGGAAGAAGTCCAGCACGCTGACCAGCAGCCGCCTAGCCACCGGCGAGGAGGAGGGCGGTG
GCAGCTCCAGCAAGCGCTTCCTGCGCTCTTGCTCCGCCTCCTGCGTTCCCCATGGGGCCAAGGACACGGA
GTGGAGGTCAGTCACGCTGCCTCGGGACTTGCAGTCCACGGGAAGACAGTTTGACTCGTCCACATTTGGA
GGGCACAAAAGTGAGAAGCCGGCTCTGCCTCGGAAGAGGGCAGGGGAGAACAGGTCTGACCAGGTGACCC
GAGGCACAGTAACGCCTCCCCCCAGGCTGGTGAAAAAGAATGAGGAAGCTGCTGATGAGGTCTTCAAAGA
CATCATGGAGTCCAGCCCGGGCTCCAGCCCGCCCAACCTGACTCCAAAACCCCTCCGGCGGCAGGTCACC
GTGGCCCCTGCCTCGGGCCTCCCCCACAAGGAAGAAGCTGGAAAGGGCAGTGCCTTAGGGACCCCTGCTG
CAGCTGAGCCAGTGACCCCCACCAGCAAAGCAGGCTCAGGTGCACCAGGGGGCACCAGCAAGGGCCCCGC
CGAGGAGTCCAGAGTGAGGAGGCACAAGCACTCCTCTGAGTCGCCAGGGAGGGACAAGGGGAAATTGTCC
AGGCTCAAACCTGCCCCGCCGCCCCCACCAGCAGCCTCTGCAGGGAAGGCTGGAGGAAAGCCCTCGCAGA
GCCCGAGCCAGGAGGCGGCCGGGGAGGCAGTCCTGGGCGCAAAGACAAAAGCCACGAGTCTGGTTGATGC
TGTGAACAGTGACGCTGCCAAGCCCAGCCAGCCGGGAGAGGGCCTCAAAAAGCCCGTGCTCCCGGCCACT
CCAAAGCCACAGTCCGCCAAGCCGTCGGGGACCCCCATCAGCCCAGCCCCCGTTCCCTCCACGTTGCCAT
CAGCATCCTCGGCCCTGGCAGGGGACCAGCCGTCTTCCACCGCCTTCATCCCTCTCATATCAACCCGAGT
GTCTCTTCGGAAAACCCGCCAGCCTCCAGAGCGGATCGCCAGCGGCGCCATCACCAAGGGCGTGGTCCTG
GACAGCACCGAGGCGCTGTGCCTCGCCATCTCTAGGAACTCCGAGCAGATGGCCAGCCACAGCGCAGTGC
TGGAGGCCGGCAAAAACCTCTACACGTTCTGCGTGAGCTATGTGGATTCCATCCAGCAAATGAGGAACAA
GTTTGCCTTCCGAGAGGCCATCAACAAACTGGAGAATAATCTCCGGGAGCTTCAGATCTGCCCGGCGACA
GCAGGCAGTGGTCCAGCGGCCACTCAGGACTTCAGCAAGCTCCTCAGTTCGGTGAAGGAAATCAGTGACA
TAGTGCAGAGGTAGCAGCAGTCAGGGGTCAGGTGTCAGGCCCGTCGGAGCTGCCTGCAGCACATGCGGGC
TCGCCCATACCCGTGACAGTGGCTGACAAGGGACTAGTGAGTCAGCACCTTGGCCCAGGAGCTCTGCGCC
AGGCAGAGCTGAGGGCCCTGTGGAGTCCAGCTCTACTACCTACGTTTGCACCGCCTGCCCTCCCGCACCT
TCCTCCTCCCCGCTCCGTCTCTGTCCTCGAATTTTATCTGTGGAGTTCCTGCTCCGTGGACTGCAGTCGG
CATGCCAGGACCCGCCAGCCCCGCTCCCACCTAGTGCCCCAGACTGAGCTCTCCAGGCCAGGTGGGAACG
GCTGATGTGGACTGTCTTTTTCATTTTTTTCTCTCTGGAGCCCCTCCTCCCCCGGCTGGGCCTCCTTCTT
CCACTTCTCCAAGAATGGAAGCCTGAACTGAGGCCTTGTGTGTCAGGCCCTCTGCCTGCACTCCCTGGCC
TTGCCCGTCGTGTGCTGAAGACATGTTTCAAGAACCGCATTTCGGGAAGGGCATGCACGGGCATGCACAC
GGCTGGTCACTCTGCCCTCTGCTGCTGCCCGGGGTGGGGTGCACTCGCCATTTCCTCACGTGCAGGACAG
CTCTTGATTTGGGTGGAAAACAGGGTGCTAAAGCCAACCAGCCTTTGGGTCCTGGGCAGGTGGGAGCTGA
AAAGGATCGAGGCATGGGGCATGTCCTTTCCATCTGTCCACATCCCCAGAGCCCAGCTCTTGCTCTCTTG
TGACGTGCACTGTGAATCCTGGCAAGAAAGCTTGAGTCTCAAGGGTGGCAGGTCACTGTCACTGCCGACA
TCCCTCCCCCAGCAGAATGGAGGCAGGGGACAAGGGAGGCAGTGGCTAGTGGGGTGAACAGCTGGTGCCA
AATAGCCCCAGACTGGGCCCAGGCAGGTCTGCAAGGGCCCAGAGTGAACCGTCCTTTCACACATCTGGGT
GCCCTGAAAGGGCCCTTCCCCTCCCCCACTCCTCTAAGACAAAGTAGATTCTTACAAGGCCCTTTCCTTT
GGAACAAGACAGCCTTCACTTTTCTGAGTTCTTGAAGCATTTCAAAGCCCTGCCTCTGTGTAGCCGCCCT
GAGAGAGAATAGAGCTGCCACTGGGCACCTGCGCACAGGTGGGAGGAAAGGGCCTGGCCAGTCCTGGTCC
TGGCTGCACTCTTGAACTGGGCGAATGTCTTATTTAATTACCGTGAGTGACATAGCCTCATGTTCTGTGG
GGGTCATCAGGGAGGGTTAGGAAAACCACAAACGGAGCCCCTGAAAGCCTCACGTATTTCACAGAGCACG
CCTGCCATCTTCTCCCCGAGGCTGCCCCAGGCCGGAGCCCAGATACGGGGGCTGTGACTCTGGGCAGGGA
CCCGGGGTCTCCTGGACCTTGACAGAGCAGCTAACTCCGAGAGCAGTGGGCAGGTGGCCGCCCCTGAGGC
TTCACGCCGGGAGAAGCCACCTTCCCACCCCTTCATACCGCCTCGTGCCAGCAGCCTCGCACAGGCCCTA
GCTTTACGCTCATCACCTAAACTTGTACTTTATTTTTCTGATAGAAATGGTTTCCTCTGGATCGTTTTAT
GCGGTTCTTACAGCACATCACCTCTTTGCCCCCGACGGCTGTGACGCAGCCGGAGGGAGGCACTAGTCAC
CGACAGCGGCCTTGAAGACAGAGCAAAGCGCCCACCCAGGTCCCCCGACTGCCTGTCTCCATGAGGTACT
GGTCCCTTCCTTTTGTTAACGTGATGTGCCACTATATTTTACACGTATCTCTTGGTATGCATCTTTTATA
GACGCTCTTTTCTAAGTGGCGTGTGCATAGCGTCCTGCCCTGCCCCCTCGGGGGCCTGTGGTGGCTCCCC
CTCTGCTTCTCGGGGTCCAGTGCATTTTGTTTCTGTATATGATTCTCTGTGGTTTTTTTTGAATCCAAAT
CTGTCCTCTGTAGTATTTTTTAAATAAATCAGTGTTTACATTAGCGGAATTCCCCGGGTCTAGAGGGCCC
TATTCTATAGTGTCACCTAAATGCTAGAGCTCGCTGATCAGCCTCGACTGTGCCTTCTAGTTGCCAGCCA
TCTGTTGTTTGCCCCTCCCCCGTGCCTTCCTTGACCCTGGAAGGTGCCACTCCCACTGTCCTTTCCTAAT
AAAATGAGGAAATTGCATCGCATTGTCTGAGTAGGTGTCATTCTATTCTGGGGGGTGGGGTGGGGCAGGA
CAGCAAGGGGGAGGATTGGGAAGACAATAGCAGGCATGCTGGGGATGCGGTGGGCTCTATGGCTTCTGAG
GCGGAAAGAACCAGCTGGGGCTCTAGGGGGTATCCCC
[124 nt withheld, positions 10048-10171]
C
[91 nt withheld, positions 10173-10263]
A
[49 nt withheld, positions 10265-10313]
CCTTTGACGTTGGAGTCCACGTTCTTT
[37 nt withheld, positions 10341-10377]
ACCCTATCTCGGTCTATTCTTTTGATTTATAAGGGATTTTGCCGATTTCGGCCTATTGGTTAAAAAATGA
GCTGATTTAACAAAAATTTAACGCGAATTAATTCTGTGGAATGTGTGTCAGTTAGGGTGTGGAAAGTCCC
CAGGCTCCCCAGCAGGCAGAAGTATGCAAAGCATGCATCTCAATTAGTCAGCAACCAGGTGTGGAAAGTC
CCCAGGCTCCCCAGCAGGCAGAAGTATGCAAAGCATGCATCTCAATTAGTCAGCAACCATAGTCCCGCCC
CTAACTCCGCCCATCCCGCCCCTAACTCCGCCCAGTTCCGCCCATTCTCCGCCCCATGGCTGACTAATTT
TTTTTATTTATGCAGAGGCCGAGGCCGCCTCTGCCTCTGAGCTATTCCAGAAGTAGTGAGGAGGCTTTTT
TGGAGGCCTAGGCTTTTGCAAAAAGCTCCCGGGAGCTTGTATATCCATTTTCGGATCTGATCAAGAGACA
GGATGAGGATCGTTTCGCATGATTGAACAAGATGGATTGCACGCAGGTTCTCCGGCCGCTTGGGTGGAGA
GGCTATTCGGCTATGACTGGGCACAACAGACAATCGGCTGCTCTGATGCCGCCGTGTTCCGGCTGTCAGC
GCAGGGGCGCCCGGTTCTTTTTGTCAAGACCGACCTGTCCGGTGCCCTGAATGAACTGCAGGACGAGGCA
GCGCGGCTATCGTGGCTGGCCACGACGGGCGTTCCTTGCGCAGCTGTGCTCGACGTTGTCACTGAAGCGG
GAAGGGACTGGCTGCTATTGGGCGAAGTGCCGGGGCAGGATCTCCTGTCATCTCACCTTGCTCCTGCCGA
GAAAGTATCCATCATGGCTGATGCAATGCGGCGGCTGCATACGCTTGATCCGGCTACCTGCCCATTCGAC
CACCAAGCGAAACATCGCATCGAGCGAGCACGTACTCGGATGGAAGCCGGTCTTGTCGATCAGGATGATC
TGGACGAAGAGCATCAGGGGCTCGCGCCAGCCGAACTGTTCGCCAGGCTCAAGGCGCGCATGCCCGACGG
CGAGGATCTCGTCGTGACCCATGGCGATGCCTGCTTGCCGAATATCATGGTGGAAAATGGCCGCTTTTCT
GGATTCATCGACTGTGGCCGGCTGGGTGTGGCGGACCGCTATCAGGACATAGCGTTGGCTACCCGTGATA
TTGCTGAAGAGCTTGGCGGCGAATGGGCTGACCGCTTCCTCGTGCTTTACGGTATCGCCGCTCCCGATTC
GCAGCGCATCGCCTTCTATCGCCTTCTTGACGAGTTCTTCTGAGCGGGACTCTGGGGTTCGAAATGACCG
ACCAAGCGACGCCCAACCTGCCATCACGAGATTTCGATTCCACCGCCGCCTTCTATGAAAGGTTGGGCTT
CGGAATCGTTTTCCGGGACGCCGGCTGGATGATCCTCCAGCGCGGGGATCTCATGCTGGAGTTCTTCGCC
CACCCCAACTTGTTTATTGCAGCTTATAATGGTTACAAATAAAGCAATAGCATCACAAATTTCACAAATA
AAGCATTTTTTTCACTGCATTCTAGTTGTGGTTTGTCCAAACTCATCAATGTATCTTATCATGTCTGTAT
ACCGTCGACCTCTAGCTAGAGCTTGGCGTAATCATGGTCATAGCTGTTTCCTGTGTGAAATTGTTATCCG
CTCACAATTCCACACAACATACGAGCCGGAAGCATAAAGTGTAAAGCCTGGGGTGCCTAATGAGTGAGCT
AACTCACATTAATTGCGTTGCGCTCACTGCCCGCTTTCCAGTCGGGAAACCTGTCGTGCCAGCTGCATTA
ATGAATCGGCCAACGCGCGGGGAGAGGCGGTTTGCGTATTGGGCGCTCTTCCGCTTCCTCGCTCACTGAC
TCGCTGCGCTCGGTCGTTCGGCTGCGGCGAGCGGTATCAGCTCACTCAAAGGCGGTAATACGGTTATCCA
CAGAATCAGGGGATAACGCAGGAAAGAACATGTGAGCAAAAGGCCAGCAAAAGGCCAGGAACCGTAAAAA
GGCCGCGTTGCTGGCGTTTTTCCATAGGCTCCGCCCCCCTGACGAGCATCACAAAAATCGACGCTCAAGT
CAGAGGTGGCGAAACCCGACAGGACTATAAAGATACCAGGCGTTTCCCCCTGGAAGCTCCCTCGTGCGCT
CTCCTGTTCCGACCCTGCCGCTTACCGGATACCTGTCCGCCTTTCTCCCTTCGGGAAGCGTGGCGCTTTC
TCATAGCTCACGCTGTAGGTATCTCAGTTCGGTGTAGGTCGTTCGCTCCAAGCTGGGCTGTGTGCACGAA
CCCCCCGTTCAGCCCGACCGCTGCGCCTTATCCGGTAACTATCGTCTTGAGTCCAACCCGGTAAGACACG
ACTTATCGCCACTGGCAGCAGCCACTGGTAACAGGATTAGCAGAGCGAGGTATGTAGGCGGTGCTACAGA
GTTCTTGAAGTGGTGGCCTAACTACGGCTACACTAGAAGAACAGTATTTGGTATCTGCGCTCTGCTGAAG
CCAGTTACCTTCGGAAAAAGAGTTGGTAGCTCTTGATCCGGCAAACAAACCACCGCTGGTAGCGGTGGTT
TTTTTGTTTGCAAGCAGCAGATTACGCGCAGAAAAAAAGGATCTCAAGAAGATCCTTTGATCTTTTCTAC
GGGGTCTGACGCTCAGTGGAACGAAAACTCACGTTAAGGGATTTTGGTCATGAGATTATCAAAAAGGATC
TTCACCTAGATCCTTTTAAATTAAAAATGAAGTTTTAAATCAATCTAAAGTATATATGAGTAAACTTGGT
CTGACAGTTACCAATGCTTAATCAGTGAGGCACCTATCTCAGCGATCTGTCTATTTCGTTCATCCATAGT
TGCCTGACTCCCCGTCGTGTAGATAACTACGATACGGGAGGGCTTACCATCTGGCCCCAGTGCTGCAATG
ATACCGCGAGACCCACGCTCACCGGCTCCAGATTTATCAGCAATAAACCAGCCAGCCGGAAGGGCCGAGC
GCAGAAGTGGTCCTGCAACTTTATCCGCCTCCATCCAGTCTATTAATTGTTGCCGGGAAGCTAGAGTAAG
TAGTTCGCCAGTTAATAGTTTGCGCAACGTTGTTGCCATTGCTACAGGCATCGTGGTGTCACGCTCGTCG
TTTGGTATGGCTTCATTCAGCTCCGGTTCCCAACGATCAAGGCGAGTTACATGATCCCCCATGTTGTGCA
AAAAAGCGGTTAGCTCCTTCGGTCCTCCGATCGTTGTCAGAAGTAAGTTGGCCGCAGTGTTATCACTCAT
GGTTATGGCAGCACTGCATAATTCTCTTACTGTCATGCCATCCGTAAGATGCTTTTCTGTGACTGGTGAG
TACTCAACCAAGTCATTCTGAGAATAGTGTATGCGGCGACCGAGTTGCTCTTGCCCGGCGTCAATACGGG
ATAATACCGCGCCACATAGCAGAACTTTAAAAGTGCTCATCATTGGAAAACGTTCTTCGGGGCGAAAACT
CTCAAGGATCTTACCGCTGTTGAGATCCAGTTCGATGTAACCCACTCGTGCACCCAACTGATCTTCAGCA
TCTTTTACTTTCACCAGCGTTTCTGGGTGAGCAAAAACAGGAAGGCAAAATGCCGCAAAAAAGGGAATAA
GGGCGACACGGAAATGTTGAATACTCATACTCTTCCTTTTTCAATATTATTGAAGCATTTATCAGGGTTA
TTGTCTCATGAGCGGATACATATTTGAATGTATTTAGAAAAATAAACAAATAGGGGTTCCGCGCACATTT
CCCCGAAAAGTGCCACCTGACGTCGACGGATCGGGAGATCTCCCGATCCCCTATGGTGCACTCTCAGTAC
AATCTGCTCTGATGCCGCATAGTTAAGCCAGTATCTGCTCCCTGCTTGTGTGTTGGAGGTCGCTGAGTAG
TGCGCGAGCAAAATTTAAGCTACAACAAGGCAAGGCTTGACCGACAATTGCATGAAGAATCTGCTTAGGG
TTAGGCGTTTTGCGCTGCTTCGCGATGTACGGGCCAGATATACGCGTTGACATTGATTATTGACTAGTTA
TTAATAGTAATCAATTACGGGGTCATTAGTTCATAGCCCATATATGGAGTTCCGCGTTACATAACTTACG
GTAAATGGCCCGCCTGGCTGACCGCCCAACGACCCCCGCCCATTGACGTCAATAATGACGTATGTTCCCA
TAGTAACGCCAATAGGGACTTTCCATTGACGTCAATGGGTGGAGTATTTACGGTAAACTGCCCACTTGGC
AGTACATCAAGTGTATCATATGCGGTGTGAAATACCGCACAGATGCGTAAGGAGAAAATACCGCATCAGG
AAATTGTAAGCGTTAATATTTTGTTAAAATTCGCGTTAAATTTTTGTTAAATCAGCTCATTTTTTAACCA
ATAGGCCGAAATCGGCAAAATCCCTTATAAATCAAAAGAATAGACCGAGATAGGGT
[37 nt withheld, positions 14844-14880]
AAAGAACGTGGACTCCAACGTCAAAGG
[49 nt withheld, positions 14908-14956]
T
[91 nt withheld, positions 14958-15048]
G
[124 nt withheld, positions 15050-15173]
CCATTCGCCATTCAGGCTGCGCAACTGTTGGGAAGGGCGATCGGTGCGGGCCTCTTCGCTATTACGCCAG
CTGGCGAAAGGGGGATGTGCTGCAAGGCGATTAAGTTGGGTAACGCCAGGGTTTTCCCAGTCACGACGTT
GTAAAACGACGGCCAGTGAATTGTCGACTTCTGAGGCGGAAAGAACCAGCTGTGGAATGTGTGTCAGTTA
GGGTGTGGAAAGTCCCCAGGCTCCCCAGCAGGCAGAAGTATGCAAAGCATGCATCTCAATTAGTCAGCAA
GGAAAGTCCCCAGGCTCCCCA
