>Addgene plasmid #38158 | Bcr/Abl P210-pLEF | addgene partial sequence | sequence record 50790 | T7 5'-TAATACGACTCACTATAGGG-3'
TTATTGGAAATTAAGGGCCTTGTGCAACCCACTCGACTTCTTTTGGAATATCTTGAAGAAAAATATGAAG
AGCATTTGTATGAGCGCGATGAAGGTGATAAATGGCGAAACAAAAAGTTTGAATTGGGTTTGGAGTTTCC
CAATCTTCCTTATTATATTGATGGTGATGTTAAATTAACACAGTCTATGGCCATCATACGTTATATAGCT
GACAAGCACAACATGTTGGGTGGTTGTCCAAAAGAGCGTGCAGAGATTTCAATGCTTGAAGGAGCGGTTT
TGGATATTAGATACGGTGTTTCGAGAATTGCATATAGTAAAGACTTTGAAACTCTCAAAGTTGATTTTCT
TAGCAAGCTACCTGAAATGCTGAAAATGTTCGAAGATCGTTTATGTCATAAAACATATTTAAATGGTGAT
CATGTAACCCATCCTGACTTCATGTTGTATGACGCTCTTGATGTTGTTTTATACATGGACCCAATGTGCC
TGGATGCGTTCCCAAAATTAGTTTGTTTTAAAAAACGTATTGAAGCTATCCCACAAATTGATAAGTACTT
GAAATCCAGCAAGTATATAGCATGGCCTTTGCAGGGCTGGCAAGCCACGTTTGGTGGTGGCGACCATCCT
CCAAAATCGGATCTGGTTCCGCGTGGATCCCCCGGGCTGCAGGAATTCGATGGCCGCGCCATGGTGGACC
CGGTGGGCTTCGCGGAGGCGTGGAAGGCGCAGTTCCCGGACTCAGAGCCCCCGCGCATGGAGCTGCGCTC
