>Addgene plasmid #38158 | Bcr/Abl P210-pLEF | addgene partial sequence | sequence record 51111 | SP6 5'-ATTTAGGTGACACTATAG-3'
CACTGATTTATTTAAAAAATACTACAGAGGACAGATTTGGATTCAAAAAAAACCACAGAGAATCATATAC
AGAAACAAAATGCACTGGACCCCGAGAAGCAGAGGGGGAGCCACCACAGGCCCCCGAGGGGGCAGGGCAG
GACGCTATGCACACGCCACTTAGAAAAGAGCGTCTATAAAAGATGCATACCAAGAGATACGTGTAAAATA
TAGTGGCACATCACGTTAACAAAAGGAAGGGACCAGTACCTCATGGAGACAGGCAGTCGGGGGACCTGGG
TGGGCGCTTTGCTCTGTCTTCAAGGCCGCTGTCGGTGACTAGTGCCTCCCTCCGGCTGCGTCACAGCCGT
CGGGGGCAAAGAGGTGATGTGCTGTAAGAACCGCATAAAACGATCCAGAGGAAACCATTTCTATCAGAAA
AATAAAGTACAAGTTTAGGTGATGAGCGTAAAGCTAGGGCCTGTGCGAGGCTGCTGGCACGAGGCGGTAT
GAAGGGGTGGGAAGGTGGCTTCTCCCGGCGTGAAGCCTCAGGGGCGGCCACCTGCCCACTGCTCTCGGAG
TTAGCTGCTCTGTCAAGGTCCAGGAGACCCCGGGTCCCTGCCCAGAGTCACAGCCCCCGTATCTGGGCTC
CGGCCTGGGGCAGCCTCGGGGAGAAGATGGCAGGCGTGCTCTGTGAAATACGTGAGGCTTTCAGGGGCTC
CGTTTGTGG
